>Addgene plasmid #209727 | plenti.CamKII.(cyto).iATPSnFR2.A95K.miRFP670nano3 | addgene full sequence | sequence record 414451 | Addgene NGS Result
CCTGACGTCGACGGATCGGGAGATCTCCCGATCCCCTATGGTGCACTCTCAGTACAATCTGCTCTGATGC
CGCATAGTTAAGCCAGTATCTGCTCCCTGCTTGTGTGTTGGAGGTCGCTGAGTAGTGCGCGAGCAAAATT
TAAGCTACAACAAGGCAAGGCTTGACCGACAATTGCATGAAGAATCTGCTTAGGGTTAGGCGTTTTGCGC
TGCTTCGCGATGTACGGGCCAGATATACGCGTTGACATTGATTATTGACTAGTTATTAATAGTAATCAAT
TACGGGGTCATTAGTTCATAGCCCATATATGGAGTTCCGCGTTACATAACTTACGGTAAATGGCCCGCCT
GGCTGACCGCCCAACGACCCCCGCCCATTGACGTCAATAATGACGTATGTTCCCATAGTAACGCCAATAG
GGACTTTCCATTGACGTCAATGGGTGGAGTATTTACGGTAAACTGCCCACTTGGCAGTACATCAAGTGTA
TCATATGCCAAGTACGCCCCCTATTGACGTCAATGACGGTAAATGGCCCGCCTGGCATTATGCCCAGTAC
ATGACCTTATGGGACTTTCCTACTTGGCAGTACATCTACGTATTAGTCATCGCTATTACCATGGTGATGC
GGTTTTGGCAGTACATCAATGGGCGTGGATAGCGGTTTGACTCACGGGGATTTCCAAGTCTCCACCCCAT
TGACGTCAATGGGAGTTTGTTTTGGCACCAAAATCAACGGGACTTTCCAAAATGTCGTAACAACTCCGCC
CCATTGACGCAAATGGGCGGTAGGCGTGTACGGTGGGAGGTCTATATAAGCAGCGCGTTTTGCCTGTACT
GGGTCTCTCTGGTTAGACCAGATCTGAGCCTGGGAGCTCTCTGGCTAACTAGGGAACCCACTGCTTAAGC
CTCAATAAAGCTTGCCTTGAGTGCTTCAAGTAGTGTGTGCCCGTCTGTTGTGTGACTCTGGTAACTAGAG
ATCCCTCAGACCCTTTTAGTCAGTGTGGAAAATCTCTAGCAGTGGCGCCCGAACAGGGACTTGAAAGCGA
AAGGGAAACCAGAGGAGCTCTCTCGACGCAGGACTCGGCTTGCTGAAGCGCGCACGGCAAGAGGCGAGGG
GCGGCGACTGGTGAGTACGCCAAAAATTTTGACTAGCGGAGGCTAGAAGGAGAGAGATGGGTGCGAGAGC
GTCAGTATTAAGCGGGGGAGAATTAGATCGCGATGGGAAAAAATTCGGTTAAGGCCAGGGGGAAAGAAAA
AATATAAATTAAAACATATAGTATGGGCAAGCAGGGAGCTAGAACGATTCGCAGTTAATCCTGGCCTGTT
AGAAACATCAGAAGGCTGTAGACAAATACTGGGACAGCTACAACCATCCCTTCAGACAGGATCAGAAGAA
CTTAGATCATTATATAATACAGTAGCAACCCTCTATTGTGTGCATCAAAGGATAGAGATAAAAGACACCA
AGGAAGCTTTAGACAAGATAGAGGAAGAGCAAAACAAAAGTAAGACCACCGCACAGCAAGCGGCCGCTGA
TCTTCAGACCTGGAGGAGGAGATATGAGGGACAATTGGAGAAGTGAATTATATAAATATAAAGTAGTAAA
AATTGAACCATTAGGAGTAGCACCCACCAAGGCAAAGAGAAGAGTGGTGCAGAGAGAAAAAAGAGCAGTG
GGAATAGGAGCTTTGTTCCTTGGGTTCTTGGGAGCAGCAGGAAGCACTATGGGCGCAGCGTCAATGACGC
TGACGGTACAGGCCAGACAATTATTGTCTGGTATAGTGCAGCAGCAGAACAATTTGCTGAGGGCTATTGA
GGCGCAACAGCATCTGTTGCAACTCACAGTCTGGGGCATCAAGCAGCTCCAGGCAAGAATCCTGGCTGTG
GAAAGATACCTAAAGGATCAACAGCTCCTGGGGATTTGGGGTTGCTCTGGAAAACTCATTTGCACCACTG
CTGTGCCTTGGAATGCTAGTTGGAGTAATAAATCTCTGGAACAGATTTGGAATCACACGACCTGGATGGA
GTGGGACAGAGAAATTAACAATTACACAAGCTTAATACACTCCTTAATTGAAGAATCGCAAAACCAGCAA
GAAAAGAATGAACAAGAATTATTGGAATTAGATAAATGGGCAAGTTTGTGGAATTGGTTTAACATAACAA
ATTGGCTGTGGTATATAAAATTATTCATAATGATAGTAGGAGGCTTGGTAGGTTTAAGAATAGTTTTTGC
TGTACTTTCTATAGTGAATAGAGTTAGGCAGGGATATTCACCATTATCGTTTCAGACCCACCTCCCAACC
CCGAGGGGACCCGACAGGCCCGAAGGAATAGAAGAAGAAGGTGGAGAGAGAGACAGAGACAGATCCATTC
GATTAGTGAACGGATCGGCACTGCGTGCGCCAATTCTGCAGACAAATGGCAGTATTCATCCACAATTTTA
AAAGAAAAGGGGGGATTGGGGGGTACAGTGCAGGGGAAAGAATAGTAGACATAATAGCAACAGACATACA
AACTAAAGAATTACAAAAACAAATTACAAAAATTCAAAATTTTCGGGTTTATTACAGGGACAGCAGAGAT
CCAGTTTGGTTAATTAACATTATGGCCTTAGGTCACTTCATCTCCATGGGGTTCTTCTTCTGATTTTCTA
GAAAATGAGATGGGGGTGCAGAGAGCTTCCTCAGTGACCTGCCCAGGGTCACATCAGAAATGTCAGAGCT
AGAACTTGAACTCAGATTACTAATCTTAAATTCCATGCCTTGGGGGCATGCAAGTACGATATACAGAAGG
AGTGAACTCATTAGGGCAGATGACCAATGAGTTTAGGAAAGAAGAGTCCAGGGCAGGGTACATCTACACC
ACCCGCCCAGCCCTGGGTGAGTCCAGCCACGTTCACCTCATTATAGTTGCCTCTCTCCAGTCCTACCTTG
ACGGGAAGCACAAGCAGAAACTGGGACAGGAGCCCCAGGAGACCAAATCTTCATGGTCCCTCTGGGAGGA
TGGGTGGGGAGAGCTGTGGCAGAGGCCTCAGGAGGGGCCCTGCTGCTCAGTGGTGACAGATAGGGGTGAG
AAAGCAGACAGAGTCATTCCGTCAGCATTCTGGGTCTGTTTGGTACTTCTTCTCACGCTAAGGTGGCGGT
GTGATATGCACAATGGCTAAAAAGCAGGGAGAGCTGGAAAGAAACAAGGACAGAGACAGAGGCCAAGTCA
ACCAGACCAATTCCCAGAGGAAGCAAAGAAACCATTACAGAGACTACAAGGGGGAAGGGAAGGAGAGATG
AATTAGCTTCCCCTGTAAACCTTAGAACCCAGCTGTTGCCAGGGCAACGGGGCAATACCTGTCTCTTCAG
AGGAGATGAAGTTGCCAGGGTAACTACATCCTGTCTTTCTCAAGGACCATCCCAGAATGTGGCACCCACT
AGCCGTTACCATAGCAACTGCCTCTTTGCCCCACTTAATCCCATCCCGTCTGTTAAAAGGGCCCTATAGT
TGGAGGTGGGGGAGGTAGGAAGAGCGATGATCACTTGTGGACTAAGTTTGTTCGCATCCCCTTCTCCAAC
CCCCTCAGTACATCACCCTGGGGGAACAGGGTCCACTTGCTCCTGGGCCCACACAGTCCTGCAGTATTGT
GTATATAAGGCCAGGGCAAAGAGGAGCAGGTTTTAAAGTGAAAGGCAGGCAGGTGTTGGGGAGGCAGTTA
CCGGGGCAACGGGAACAGGGCGTTTCGGAGGTGGTTGCCATGGGGACCTGGATGCTGACGAAGGCTCGCG
AGGCTGTGAGCAGCCACAGTGCCCTGCTCAGAAGCCCCAAGCTCGTCAGTCAAGCCGGTTCTCCGTTTGC
ACTCAGGAGCACGGGCAGGCGAGTGGCCCCTAGTTCTGGGGGCAGCGGGGGATCCGCCACCATGAAGACT
ATTCACGTGAGTGTCGTAACTCCCGACGGGCCTGTATATGAGGATGACGTTGAAATGGTGAGCGTCAAAG
CAAAAAGTGGCGAGCTCGGTATTCTCCCAGGCCACATTCCCTTGAAAGCTCCCCTAGAGATCAGTGCCGC
ACGCCTGAAGAAAGGGGGCAAAACACAGTATATCGCTGTGTCAGGCGGCAACCTCGAAGTGCGGCCTGAC
AAGGTGACCATCTATGCCCAGGCAGCCGAGAGGGCTGAGGATATCGATGTCCTGCGCGCCAAGAAAGCCA
AGGAGAGAGCCGAGCGCCGACTCCAATCACAGGTCCTGGTCGGGAACGTCTATATCACCGCCGACAAGCA
GAAGAACGGCATCAAGGCGAACTTCAAGATCCGCCACAACGTGGAGGACGGCAGCATGCAGCTCGCCGAC
CACTACCAGCAGAACACCCCCATCGGCGACGGCCCCGTGCTGCTGCCCGACAACCACTACCTGAGCACCC
AGTCCGTGCTGAGCAAAGACCCTAACGAGAAGCGCGATCACATGGTCCTGCTGGAGTTCGTGACCGCCGC
CGGGATCACTCTCGGCATGGACGAGCTGTACAAGGGCGGTACCGGAGGGAGCATGAGCAAGGGCGAGGAG
CTGTTCACCGGGGTGGTGCCCATCCTGGTCGAGCTGGACGGCGACGTAAACGGCCACAAGTTCAGCGTGC
GCGGCGAGGGCGAGGGCGATGCCACCAACGGCAAGCTGACCCTGAAGTTCATCTGCACCACCGGCAAGCT
GCCCGTGCCCTGGCCCACCCTCGTGACCACCCTGACCTACGGCGTGCAGTGCTTCAGCCGCTACCCCGAC
CACATGAAGCAGCACGACTTCTTCAAGTCCGCCATGCCCGAAGGCTACGTCCAGGAGCGCACCATCAGCT
TCAAGGACGACGGCACCTACAAGACCCGCGCCGAGGTGAAGTTCGAGGGCGACACCCTGGTGAACCGCAT
CGAGCTGAAGGGCATCGACTTCAAGGAGGACGGCAACATCCTGGGGCACAAGCTGGAGTACAACTTTATT
TGTGTGGACATCGATTTTAAGCGCGCCGAGCTCGCCCTTAAGCGCGCAATGAATAGGCTCTCAGTTGCCG
AAATGAAGCTGCAGGGCGGAGGCTCGGGCGGAGGTGGGTCGGGTGGCGGCGGATCAATGGCAAACCTGGA
CAAGATGCTGAACACCACCGTGACCGAGGTGCGCAAGTTCCTGCAAGCGGACAGAGTGTGCGTGTTCAAG
TTCGAGGAAGATTACTCCGGCACCGTCTCGCACGAAGCCGTGGACGACAGATGGATTAGCATCCTGAAGA
CCCAGGTGCAGGACAGATACTTCATGGAAACCAGAGGCGAGGAATACGTCCACGGCAGATACCAGGCCAT
CGCCGACATCTACACAGCCAATCTGGTCGAGTGCTACAGAGACCTGCTGATCGAGTTTCAGGTGCGGGCC
ATTCTGGCTGTCCCCATCCTGCAAGGCAAGAAGCTGTGGGGCCTGCTGGTGGCCCACCAACTGGCCGGCC
CTCGGGAGTGGCAGACCTGGGAAATCGACTTCCTGAAACAGCAAGCCGTGGTGATGGGCATCGCCATCCA
GCAGAGCTAGGAATTCGATATCAAGCTTATCGATAATCAACCTCTGGATTACAAAATTTGTGAAAGATTG
ACTGGTATTCTTAACTATGTTGCTCCTTTTACGCTATGTGGATACGCTGCTTTAATGCCTTTGTATCATG
CTATTGCTTCCCGTATGGCTTTCATTTTCTCCTCCTTGTATAAATCCTGGTTGCTGTCTCTTTATGAGGA
GTTGTGGCCCGTTGTCAGGCAACGTGGCGTGGTGTGCACTGTGTTTGCTGACGCAACCCCCACTGGTTGG
GGCATTGCCACCACCTGTCAGCTCCTTTCCGGGACTTTCGCTTTCCCCCTCCCTATTGCCACGGCGGAAC
TCATCGCCGCCTGCCTTGCCCGCTGCTGGACAGGGGCTCGGCTGTTGGGCACTGACAATTCCGTGGTGTT
GTCGGGGAAATCATCGTCCTTTCCTTGGCTGCTCGCCTGTGTTGCCACCTGGATTCTGCGCGGGACGTCC
TTCTGCTACGTCCCTTCGGCCCTCAATCCAGCGGACCTTCCTTCCCGCGGCCTGCTGCCGGCTCTGCGGC
CTCTTCCGCGTCTTCGCCTTCGCCCTCAGACGAGTCGGATCTCCCTTTGGGCCGCCTCCCCGCATCGATA
CCGTCGACCTCGAGACCTAGAAAAACATGGAGCAATCACAAGTAGCAATACAGCAGCTACCAATGCTGAT
TGTGCCTGGCTAGAAGCACAAGAGGAGGAGGAGGTGGGTTTTCCAGTCACACCTCAGGTACCTTTAAGAC
CAATGACTTACAAGGCAGCTGTAGATCTTAGCCACTTTTTAAAAGAAAAGGGGGGACTGGAAGGGCTAAT
TCACTCCCAACGAAGACAAGATATCCTTGATCTGTGGATCTACCACACACAAGGCTACTTCCCTGATTGG
CAGAACTACACACCAGGGCCAGGGATCAGATATCCACTGACCTTTGGATGGTGCTACAAGCTAGTACCAG
TTGAGCAAGAGAAGGTAGAAGAAGCCAATGAAGGAGAGAACACCCGCTTGTTACACCCTGTGAGCCTGCA
TGGGATGGATGACCCGGAGAGAGAAGTATTAGAGTGGAGGTTTGACAGCCGCCTAGCATTTCATCACATG
GCCCGAGAGCTGCATCCGGACTGTACTGGGTCTCTCTGGTTAGACCAGATCTGAGCCTGGGAGCTCTCTG
GCTAACTAGGGAACCCACTGCTTAAGCCTCAATAAAGCTTGCCTTGAGTGCTTCAAGTAGTGTGTGCCCG
TCTGTTGTGTGACTCTGGTAACTAGAGATCCCTCAGACCCTTTTAGTCAGTGTGGAAAATCTCTAGCAGG
GCCCGTTTAAACCCGCTGATCAGCCTCGACTGTGCCTTCTAGTTGCCAGCCATCTGTTGTTTGCCCCTCC
CCCGTGCCTTCCTTGACCCTGGAAGGTGCCACTCCCACTGTCCTTTCCTAATAAAATGAGGAAATTGCAT
CGCATTGTCTGAGTAGGTGTCATTCTATTCTGGGGGGTGGGGTGGGGCAGGACAGCAAGGGGGAGGATTG
GGAAGACAATAGCAGGCATGCTGGGGATGCGGTGGGCTCTATGGCTTCTGAGGCGGAAAGAACCAGCTGG
GGCTCTAGGGGGTATCCCC
[124 nt withheld, positions 7160-7283]
C
[91 nt withheld, positions 7285-7375]
A
[49 nt withheld, positions 7377-7425]
CCTTTGACGTTGGAGTCCACGTTCTTT
[37 nt withheld, positions 7453-7489]
ACCCTATCTCGGTCTATTCTTTTGATTTATAAGGGATTTTGCCGATTTCGGCCTATTGGTTAAAAAATGA
GCTGATTTAACAAAAATTTAACGCGAATTAATTCTGTGGAATGTGTGTCAGTTAGGGTGTGGAAAGTCCC
CAGGCTCCCCAGCAGGCAGAAGTATGCAAAGCATGCATCTCAATTAGTCAGCAACCAGGTGTGGAAAGTC
CCCAGGCTCCCCAGCAGGCAGAAGTATGCAAAGCATGCATCTCAATTAGTCAGCAACCATAGTCCCGCCC
CTAACTCCGCCCATCCCGCCCCTAACTCCGCCCAGTTCCGCCCATTCTCCGCCCCATGGCTGACTAATTT
TTTTTATTTATGCAGAGGCCGAGGCCGCCTCTGCCTCTGAGCTATTCCAGAAGTAGTGAGGAGGCTTTTT
TGGAGGCCTAGGCTTTTGCAAAAAGCTCCCGGGAGCTTGTATATCCATTTTCGGATCTGATCAGCACGTG
TTGACAATTAATCATCGGCATAGTATATCGGCATAGTATAATACGACAAGGTGAGGAACTAAACCATGGC
CAAGTTGACCAGTGCCGTTCCGGTGCTCACCGCGCGCGACGTCGCCGGAGCGGTCGAGTTCTGGACCGAC
CGGCTCGGGTTCTCCCGGGACTTCGTGGAGGACGACTTCGCCGGTGTGGTCCGGGACGACGTGACCCTGT
TCATCAGCGCGGTCCAGGACCAGGTGGTGCCGGACAACACCCTGGCCTGGGTGTGGGTGCGCGGCCTGGA
CGAGCTGTACGCCGAGTGGTCGGAGGTCGTGTCCACGAACTTCCGGGACGCCTCCGGGCCGGCCATGACC
GAGATCGGCGAGCAGCCGTGGGGGCGGGAGTTCGCCCTGCGCGACCCGGCCGGCAACTGCGTGCACTTCG
TGGCCGAGGAGCAGGACTGACACGTGCTACGAGATTTCGATTCCACCGCCGCCTTCTATGAAAGGTTGGG
CTTCGGAATCGTTTTCCGGGACGCCGGCTGGATGATCCTCCAGCGCGGGGATCTCATGCTGGAGTTCTTC
GCCCACCCCAACTTGTTTATTGCAGCTTATAATGGTTACAAATAAAGCAATAGCATCACAAATTTCACAA
ATAAAGCATTTTTTTCACTGCATTCTAGTTGTGGTTTGTCCAAACTCATCAATGTATCTTATCATGTCTG
TATACCGTCGACCTCTAGCTAGAGCTTGGCGTAATCATGGTCATAGCTGTTTCCTGTGTGAAATTGTTAT
CCGCTCACAATTCCACACAACATACGAGCCGGAAGCATAAAGTGTAAAGCCTGGGGTGCCTAATGAGTGA
GCTAACTCACATTAATTGCGTTGCGCTCACTGCCCGCTTTCCAGTCGGGAAACCTGTCGTGCCAGCTGCA
TTAATGAATCGGCCAACGCGCGGGGAGAGGCGGTTTGCGTATTGGGCGCTCTTCCGCTTCCTCGCTCACT
GACTCGCTGCGCTCGGTCGTTCGGCTGCGGCGAGCGGTATCAGCTCACTCAAAGGCGGTAATACGGTTAT
CCACAGAATCAGGGGATAACGCAGGAAAGAACATGTGAGCAAAAGGCCAGCAAAAGGCCAGGAACCGTAA
AAAGGCCGCGTTGCTGGCGTTTTTCCATAGGCTCCGCCCCCCTGACGAGCATCACAAAAATCGACGCTCA
AGTCAGAGGTGGCGAAACCCGACAGGACTATAAAGATACCAGGCGTTTCCCCCTGGAAGCTCCCTCGTGC
GCTCTCCTGTTCCGACCCTGCCGCTTACCGGATACCTGTCCGCCTTTCTCCCTTCGGGAAGCGTGGCGCT
TTCTCATAGCTCACGCTGTAGGTATCTCAGTTCGGTGTAGGTCGTTCGCTCCAAGCTGGGCTGTGTGCAC
GAACCCCCCGTTCAGCCCGACCGCTGCGCCTTATCCGGTAACTATCGTCTTGAGTCCAACCCGGTAAGAC
ACGACTTATCGCCACTGGCAGCAGCCACTGGTAACAGGATTAGCAGAGCGAGGTATGTAGGCGGTGCTAC
AGAGTTCTTGAAGTGGTGGCCTAACTACGGCTACACTAGAAGAACAGTATTTGGTATCTGCGCTCTGCTG
AAGCCAGTTACCTTCGGAAAAAGAGTTGGTAGCTCTTGATCCGGCAAACAAACCACCGCTGGTAGCGGTG
GTTTTTTTGTTTGCAAGCAGCAGATTACGCGCAGAAAAAAAGGATCTCAAGAAGATCCTTTGATCTTTTC
TACGGGGTCTGACGCTCAGTGGAACGAAAACTCACGTTAAGGGATTTTGGTCATGAGATTATCAAAAAGG
ATCTTCACCTAGATCCTTTTAAATTAAAAATGAAGTTTTAAATCAATCTAAAGTATATATGAGTAAACTT
GGTCTGACAGTTACCAATGCTTAATCAGTGAGGCACCTATCTCAGCGATCTGTCTATTTCGTTCATCCAT
AGTTGCCTGACTCCCCGTCGTGTAGATAACTACGATACGGGAGGGCTTACCATCTGGCCCCAGTGCTGCA
ATGATACCGCGAGACCCACGCTCACCGGCTCCAGATTTATCAGCAATAAACCAGCCAGCCGGAAGGGCCG
AGCGCAGAAGTGGTCCTGCAACTTTATCCGCCTCCATCCAGTCTATTAATTGTTGCCGGGAAGCTAGAGT
AAGTAGTTCGCCAGTTAATAGTTTGCGCAACGTTGTTGCCATTGCTACAGGCATCGTGGTGTCACGCTCG
TCGTTTGGTATGGCTTCATTCAGCTCCGGTTCCCAACGATCAAGGCGAGTTACATGATCCCCCATGTTGT
GCAAAAAAGCGGTTAGCTCCTTCGGTCCTCCGATCGTTGTCAGAAGTAAGTTGGCCGCAGTGTTATCACT
CATGGTTATGGCAGCACTGCATAATTCTCTTACTGTCATGCCATCCGTAAGATGCTTTTCTGTGACTGGT
GAGTACTCAACCAAGTCATTCTGAGAATAGTGTATGCGGCGACCGAGTTGCTCTTGCCCGGCGTCAATAC
GGGATAATACCGCGCCACATAGCAGAACTTTAAAAGTGCTCATCATTGGAAAACGTTCTTCGGGGCGAAA
ACTCTCAAGGATCTTACCGCTGTTGAGATCCAGTTCGATGTAACCCACTCGTGCACCCAACTGATCTTCA
GCATCTTTTACTTTCACCAGCGTTTCTGGGTGAGCAAAAACAGGAAGGCAAAATGCCGCAAAAAAGGGAA
TAAGGGCGACACGGAAATGTTGAATACTCATACTCTTCCTTTTTCAATATTATTGAAGCATTTATCAGGG
TTATTGTCTCATGAGCGGATACATATTTGAATGTATTTAGAAAAATAAACAAATAGGGGTTCCGCGCACA
TTTCCCCGAAAAGTGCCA
Features (pLannotate 1.2.2; 33 found; start..end, strand, type, name):
     37..89      -  misc_feature   bom (fragment): basis of mobility region from pBR322
    244..623     +  enhancer       CMV enhancer: human cytomegalovirus immediate early enhancer
    624..823     +  promoter       CMV promoter: human cytomegalovirus (CMV) immediate early promoter
    841..1021    +  LTR            5' LTR (truncated): truncated 5' long terminal repeat (LTR) from HIV-1
   1068..1193    +  misc_feature   HIV-1 Ψ: packaging signal of human immunodeficiency virus type 1
   1177..1540    +  CDS            HIV-1 gag (fragment): gag protein from human immunodeficiency virus 1; gag
   1686..1919    +  misc_feature   RRE: The Rev response element (RRE) of HIV-1 allows for Rev-dependent mRNA export from the nucleus to the cytoplasm.
   2296..2396    +  CDS            Rev (fragment): human immunodeficiency virus 1 (HIV-1) Rev protein; rev; enhances nuclear export of unspliced and incompletely spliced viral mRNAs
   2446..2563    +  misc_feature   cPPT/CTS: central polypurine tract and central termination sequence of HIV-1
   2608..3896    +  promoter       CaMKII promoter: promoter for the mouse calcium/calmodulin-dependent kinase II α subunit
   3912..4232    +  CDS            atpC (fragment): ATPE_GEOKA - Experimental evidence at protein level: Swiss-Prot protein existence level 1. Produces ATP from ADP in the presence of a proton gradient across the membrane. From Geobacillus kaustophilus (strain HTA426).
   4245..4964    +  CDS            cEGFP: cEGFP is a basic (constitutively fluorescent) green fluorescent protein published in 2008, derived from Aequorea victoria.
   4977..5048    +  CDS            atpC (fragment): ATPE_BACP3 - Experimental evidence at protein level: Swiss-Prot protein existence level 1. Produces ATP from ADP in the presence of a proton gradient across the membrane. From Bacillus sp. (strain PS3).
   5097..5537    +  CDS            miRFP670nano: miRFP670nano is a basic (constitutively fluorescent) near ir fluorescent protein published in 2019, derived from Nostoc punctiforme. It has very low acid sensitivity. It requires the cofactor biliverdin for fluorescence.
   5539..5565    +  misc_feature   MCS (fragment): pBluescript multiple cloning site
   5565..6153    +  misc_feature   WPRE: woodchuck hepatitis virus posttranscriptional regulatory element
   6090..6671    +  CDS            nef (fragment): NEF_HV1H2 - Experimental evidence at protein level: Swiss-Prot protein existence level 1. Extracellular Nef protein targets CD4(+) T-lymphocytes for apoptosis by interacting with CXCR4 surface receptors. From Human immunodeficiency virus type 1 group M subtype B (isolate HXB2) (HIV-1).
   6678..6858    +  LTR            5' LTR (truncated): truncated 5' long terminal repeat (LTR) from HIV-1
   6890..7114    +  polyA_signal   bGH poly(A) signal: bovine growth hormone polyadenylation signal
   7118..7139    +  promoter       SV40 promoter (fragment): SV40 enhancer and early promoter
   7160..7588    +  rep_origin     f1 ori (sequence partly withheld): f1 bacteriophage origin of replication; arrow indicates direction of (+) strand synthesis
   7602..7931    +  promoter       SV40 promoter: SV40 enhancer and early promoter
   7979..8026    +  promoter       EM7 promoter: synthetic bacterial promoter&nbsp
   8045..8419    +  CDS            BleoR: antibiotic-binding protein; Sh ble from Streptoalloteichus hindustanus; confers resistance to bleomycin, phleomycin, and Zeocin™
   8429..8554    +  CDS            ble (fragment): BLE_KLEPN - Experimental evidence at protein level: Swiss-Prot protein existence level 1. Binding protein with a strong affinity to the bleomycin family of antibiotics. Binds to CL990; an antimitotic-antibiotic compound. From Klebsiella pneumoniae.
   8549..8670    +  polyA_signal   SV40 poly(A) signal: SV40 polyadenylation signal
   8741..8763    -  protein_bind   lac operator (fragment): The lac repressor binds to the lac operator to inhibit transcription in E. coli. This inhibition can be relieved by adding lactose or isopropyl-β-D-thiogalactopyranoside (IPTG). lac repressor encoded by lacI
   8767..8797    -  promoter       lac promoter: promoter for the E. coli lac operon
   8812..8833    -  protein_bind   CAP binding site: CAP binding activates transcription in the presence of cAMP. E. coli catabolite activator protein
   8846..8938    -  CDS            lacI (fragment): lac repressor; lacI; The lac repressor binds to the lac operator to inhibit transcription in E. coli. This inhibition can be relieved by adding lactose or isopropyl-β-D-thiogalactopyranoside (IPTG).
   9121..9709    -  rep_origin     ori: high-copy-number ColE1/pMB1/pBR322/pUC origin of replication
   9880..10740   -  CDS            AmpR: β-lactamase; bla; confers resistance to ampicillin, carbenicillin, and related antibiotics
  10741..10845   -  promoter       AmpR promoter: bla
