[The description below was written by a language model from this plasmid's Addgene catalogue record and pLannotate feature annotations shown in this document.]
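Description:
plenti.CamKII.(cyto).iATPSnFR2.A95K.miRFP670nano3 is a lentiviral transfer plasmid of roughly 10.9 kb for mammalian expression of a cytosolic, medium-affinity, ratiometric fluorescent ATP sensor. In bacteria it is maintained through a high-copy ColE1/pUC-type origin and selected with ampicillin via the AmpR (β-lactamase) cassette. An f1 origin is also present, along with an SV40/EM7-driven BleoR cassette that lies outside the proviral region. The viral portion has a CMV enhancer/promoter fused to a truncated HIV-1 5' LTR, which drives production of genomic RNA in packaging cells. This is followed by the Ψ packaging signal with a partial gag sequence, the Rev response element for Rev-dependent nuclear export, and the cPPT/CTS. A WPRE downstream of the insert boosts transcript expression, and the cassette ends with a second truncated LTR and a bGH polyadenylation signal.

The payload is driven by the mouse CaMKIIα promoter, which is commonly used to favour expression in excitatory neurons. The annotated coding region shows the sensor's architecture: fragments of the bacterial F-type ATP synthase epsilon subunit (atpC, matching Geobacillus/Bacillus PS3 proteins) flank a GFP-derived fluorescent protein annotated as cEGFP. ATP binding to the epsilon-subunit domain is therefore expected to modulate green fluorescence. The A95K designation in the name marks the variant that the record describes as medium affinity. A miRFP670nano-family near-infrared protein, which depends on biliverdin as a cofactor, follows directly downstream; the name identifies it as miRFP670nano3. It serves as an ATP-insensitive reference channel for ratiometric readout. No targeting sequence is annotated, consistent with the cytosolic label. The construct is suited to monitoring intracellular ATP levels in neurons after transfection or lentiviral transduction.
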