Addgene plasmid #209727: plenti.CamKII.(cyto).iATPSnFR2.A95K.miRFP670nano3
Purpose: Expresses cytosolic medium affinity ratiometric ATP sensor
Depositing lab: Timothy Ryan. Depositing organization: Cornell University. Publication: iATPSnFR2: A high-dynamic-range fluorescent sensor for monitoring intracellular ATP. Marvin JS, Kokotos AC, Kumar M, Pulido C, Tkachuk AN, Yao JS, Brown TA, Ryan TA. Proc Natl Acad Sci U S A. 2024 May 21;121(21):e2314604121. doi: 10.1073/pnas.2314604121. Epub 2024 May 15. PubMed 38748581.
Backbone
  Vector backbone: plenti.CamKII
  Total vector size (bp): 10875
  Vector type: Mammalian Expression, Lentiviral
Growth in bacteria
  Bacterial resistance: Ampicillin, 100 μg/mL
  Growth temperature: 37°C
  Growth strain: NEB Stable
  Copy number: High Copy
Gene/Insert
  Gene/Insert name: (cyto).iATPSnFR2.A95K.miRFP670nano3
  Insert size (bp): 1629
  Promoter: CamKII
  Cloning method: Restriction Enzyme; 5′ cloning site BamHI (unknown if destroyed); 3′ cloning site EcoRI (unknown if destroyed)
  Sequencing primers: 5′ CamKII-F; 3′ WPRE-R
Terms and licenses: Academic/Nonprofit Terms; Industry Terms: Not Available to Industry
Depositor comments: Please visit https://www.biorxiv.org/content/10.1101/2023.08.24.554624v1 for bioRxiv preprint.
How to cite: plenti.CamKII.(cyto).iATPSnFR2.A95K.miRFP670nano3 was a gift from Timothy Ryan (Addgene plasmid # 209727 ; http://n2t.net/addgene:209727 ; RRID:Addgene_209727)
